>Addgene plasmid #232959 | pAG415Gal_Gcn4 ILVtoAS | addgene full sequence | sequence record 465798 | Addgene NGS Result
GACGAAAGGGCCTCGTGATACGCCTATTTTTATAGGTTAATGTCATGATAATAATGGTTTCTTAGGACGG
ATCGCTTGCCTGTAACTTACACGCGCCTCGTATCTTTTAATGATGGAATAATTTGGGAATTTACTCTGTG
TTTATTTATTTTTATGTTTTGTATTTGGATTTTAGAAAGTAAATAAAGAAGGTAGAAGAGTTACGGAATG
AAGAAAAAAAAATAAACAAAGGTTTAAAAAATTTCAACAAAAAGCGTACTTTACATATATATTTATTAGA
CAAGAAAAGCAGATTAAATAGATATACATTCGATTAACGATAAGTAAAATGTAAAATCACAGGATTTTCG
TGTGTGGTCTTCTACACAGACAAGATGAAACAATTCGGCATTAATACCTGAGAGCAGGAAGAGCAAGATA
AAAGGTAGTATTTGTTGGCGATCCCCCTAGAGTCTTTTACATCTTCGGAAAACAAAAACTATTTTTTCTT
TAATTTCTTTTTTTACTTTCTATTTTTAATTTATATATTTATATTAAAAAATTTAAATTATAATTATTTT
TATAGCACGTGATGAAAAGGACCCAGGTGGCACTTTTCGGGGAAATGTGCGCGGAACCCCTATTTGTTTA
TTTTTCTAAATACATTCAAATATGTATCCGCTCATGAGACAATAACCCTGATAAATGCTTCAATAATATT
GAAAAAGGAAGAGTATGAGTATTCAACATTTCCGTGTCGCCCTTATTCCCTTTTTTGCGGCATTTTGCCT
TCCTGTTTTTGCTCACCCAGAAACGCTGGTGAAAGTAAAAGATGCTGAAGATCAGTTGGGTGCACGAGTG
GGTTACATCGAACTGGATCTCAACAGCGGTAAGATCCTTGAGAGTTTTCGCCCCGAAGAACGTTTTCCAA
TGATGAGCACTTTTAAAGTTCTGCTATGTGGCGCGGTATTATCCCGTATTGACGCCGGGCAAGAGCAACT
CGGTCGCCGCATACACTATTCTCAGAATGACTTGGTTGAGTACTCACCAGTCACAGAAAAGCATCTTACG
GATGGCATGACAGTAAGAGAATTATGCAGTGCTGCCATAACCATGAGTGATAACACTGCGGCCAACTTAC
TTCTGACAACGATCGGAGGACCGAAGGAGCTAACCGCTTTTTTGCACAACATGGGGGATCATGTAACTCG
CCTTGATCGTTGGGAACCGGAGCTGAATGAAGCCATACCAAACGACGAGCGTGACACCACGATGCCTGTA
GCAATGGCAACAACGTTGCGCAAACTATTAACTGGCGAACTACTTACTCTAGCTTCCCGGCAACAATTAA
TAGACTGGATGGAGGCGGATAAAGTTGCAGGACCACTTCTGCGCTCGGCCCTTCCGGCTGGCTGGTTTAT
TGCTGATAAATCTGGAGCCGGTGAGCGTGGGTCTCGCGGTATCATTGCAGCACTGGGGCCAGATGGTAAG
CCCTCCCGTATCGTAGTTATCTACACGACGGGGAGTCAGGCAACTATGGATGAACGAAATAGACAGATCG
CTGAGATAGGTGCCTCACTGATTAAGCATTGGTAACTGTCAGACCAAGTTTACTCATATATACTTTAGAT
TGATTTAAAACTTCATTTTTAATTTAAAAGGATCTAGGTGAAGATCCTTTTTGATAATCTCATGACCAAA
ATCCCTTAACGTGAGTTTTCGTTCCACTGAGCGTCAGACCCCGTAGAAAAGATCAAAGGATCTTCTTGAG
ATCCTTTTTTTCTGCGCGTAATCTGCTGCTTGCAAACAAAAAAACCACCGCTACCAGCGGTGGTTTGTTT
GCCGGATCAAGAGCTACCAACTCTTTTTCCGAAGGTAACTGGCTTCAGCAGAGCGCAGATACCAAATACT
GTTCTTCTAGTGTAGCCGTAGTTAGGCCACCACTTCAAGAACTCTGTAGCACCGCCTACATACCTCGCTC
TGCTAATCCTGTTACCAGTGGCTGCTGCCAGTGGCGATAAGTCGTGTCTTACCGGGTTGGACTCAAGACG
ATAGTTACCGGATAAGGCGCAGCGGTCGGGCTGAACGGGGGGTTCGTGCACACAGCCCAGCTTGGAGCGA
ACGACCTACACCGAACTGAGATACCTACAGCGTGAGCTATGAGAAAGCGCCACGCTTCCCGAAGGGAGAA
AGGCGGACAGGTATCCGGTAAGCGGCAGGGTCGGAACAGGAGAGCGCACGAGGGAGCTTCCAGGGGGAAA
CGCCTGGTATCTTTATAGTCCTGTCGGGTTTCGCCACCTCTGACTTGAGCGTCGATTTTTGTGATGCTCG
TCAGGGGGGCGGAGCCTATGGAAAAACGCCAGCAACGCGGCCTTTTTACGGTTCCTGGCCTTTTGCTGGC
CTTTTGCTCACATGTTCTTTCCTGCGTTATCCCCTGATTCTGTGGATAACCGTATTACCGCCTTTGAGTG
AGCTGATACCGCTCGCCGCAGCCGAACGACCGAGCGCAGCGAGTCAGTGAGCGAGGAAGCGGAAGAGCGC
CCAATACGCAAACCGCCTCTCCCCGCGCGTTGGCCGATTCATTAATGCAGCTGGCACGACAGGTTTCCCG
ACTGGAAAGCGGGCAGTGAGCGCAACGCAATTAATGTGAGTTAGCTCACTCATTAGGCACCCCAGGCTTT
ACACTTTATGCTTCCGGCTCGTATGTTGTGTGGAATTGTGAGCGGATAACAATTTCACACAGGAAACAGC
TATGACCATGATTACGCCAAGCGCGCAATTAACCCTCACTAAAGGGAACAAAAGCTGGAGCTCTAGTACG
GATTAGAAGCCGCCGAGCGGGTGACAGCCCTCCGAAGGAAGACTCTCCTCCGTGCGTCCTCGTCTTCACC
GGTCGCGTTCCTGAAACGCAGATGTGCCTCGCGCCGCACTGCTCCGAACAATAAAGATTCTACAATACTA
GCTTTTATGGTTATGAAGAGGAAAAATTGGCAGTAACCTGGCCCCACAAACCTTCAAATGAACGAATCAA
ATTAACAACCATAGGATGATAATGCGATTAGTTTTTTAGCCTTATTTCTGGGGTAATTAATCAGCGAAGC
GATGATTTTTGATCTATTAACAGATATATAAATGCAAAAACTGCATAACCACTTTAACTAATACTTTCAA
CATTTTCGGTTTGTATTACTTCTTATTCAAATGTAATAAAAGTATCAACAAAAAATTGTTAATATACCTC
TATACTTTAACGTCAAGGAGAAAAAACCCCGGATTCTAGAACTAGTGGATCCCCCATCACAAGTTTGTAC
AAAAAAGCAGGCTTCGAGAACCTGTATTTTCAGGGTAGCATGAGCACCGATAGCACCCCGATGTTTGAAT
ATGAAAATCTGGAAGATAACAGCAAAGAATGGACCAGCAGCTTTGATAATGATAGTCCGGCAACCACCGA
TGATGCAAGCAGCGCAGATAAAGCAAGCGAAAGCGGTAGCGGTTCAGGTAGCGGTAGTCCGGAAAGCAGC
GATCCGGCAGCACTGAAACGTGCCCGTAATACCGAAGCAGCACGTCGTAGCCGTGCACGTAAACTGCAGC
GTATGAAACAGTTAGAAGATAAGGTTGAAGAACTGCTGTGCAAAAACTATCACCTGGAAAATGAAGTTGC
CCGTCTGAAAAAGCTGGTTGGTGAACGTTAAGACCCAGCTTTCTTGTACAAAGTGGTGATGGGCTGCAGG
AATTCGATATCAAGCTCGAGTCATGTAATTAGTTATGTCACGCTTACATTCACGCCCTCCCCCCACATCC
GCTCTAACCGAAAAGGAAGGAGTTAGACAACCTGAAGTCTAGGTCCCTATTTATTTTTTTATAGTTATGT
TAGTATTAAGAACGTTATTTATATTTCAAATTTTTCTTTTTTTTCTGTACAGACGCGTGTACGCATGTAA
CATTATACTGAAAACCTTGCTTGAGAAGGTTTTGGGACGCTCGAAGGCTTTAATTTGCGGCCGGTACCCA
ATTCGCCCTATAGTGAGTCGTATTACGCGCGCTCACTGGCCGTCGTTTTACAACGTCGTGACTGGGAAAA
CCCTGGCGTTACCCAACTTAATCGCCTTGCAGCACATCCCCCTTTCGCCAGCTGGCGTAATAGCGAAGAG
GCCCGCACCGATCGCCCTTCCCAACAGTTGCGCAGCCTGAATGGCGAATGG
[124 nt withheld, positions 4182-4305]
C
[91 nt withheld, positions 4307-4397]
A
[49 nt withheld, positions 4399-4447]
CCTTTGACGTTGGAGTCCACGTTCTTT
[37 nt withheld, positions 4475-4511]
ACCCTATCTCGGTCTATTCTTTTGATTTATAAGGGATTTTGCCGATTTCGGCCTATTGGTTAAAAAATGA
GCTGATTTAACAAAAATTTAACGCGAATTTTAACAAAATATTAACGCTTACAATTTCCTGATGCGGTATT
TTCTCCTTACGCATCTGTGCGGTATTTCACACCGCATATCGACCGGTCGAGGAGAACTTCTAGTATATCT
ACATACCTAATATTATTGCCTTATTAAAAATGGAATCCCAACAATTACATCAAAATCCACATTCTCTTCA
AAATCAATTGTCCTGTACTTCCTTGTTCATGTGTGTTCAAAAACGTTATATTTATAGGATAATTATACTC
TATTTCTCAACAAGTAATTGGTTGTTTGGCCGAGCGGTCTAAGGCGCCTGATTCAAGAAATATCTTGACC
GCAGTTAACTGTGGGAATACTCAGGTATCGTAAGATGCAAGAGTTCGAATCTCTTAGCAACCATTATTTT
TTTCCTCAACATAACGAGAACACACAGGGGCGCTATCGCACAGAATCAAATTCGATGACTGGAAATTTTT
TGTTAATTTCAGAGGTCGCCTGACGCATATACCTTTTTCAACTGAAAAATTGGGAGAAAAAGGAAAGGTG
AGAGCGCCGGAACCGGCTTTTCATATAGAATAGAGAAGCGTTCATGACTAAATGCTTGCATCACAATACT
TGAAGTTGACAATATTATTTAAGGACCTATTGTTTTTTCCAATAGGTGGTTAGCAATCGTCTTACTTTCT
AACTTTTCTTACCTTTTACATTTCAGCAATATATATATATATATTTCAAGGATATACCATTCTAATGTCT
GCCCCTAAGAAGATCGTCGTTTTGCCAGGTGACCACGTTGGTCAAGAAATCACAGCCGAAGCCATTAAGG
TTCTTAAAGCTATTTCTGATGTTCGTTCCAATGTCAAGTTCGATTTCGAAAATCATTTAATTGGTGGTGC
TGCTATCGATGCTACAGGTGTTCCACTTCCAGATGAGGCGCTGGAAGCCTCCAAGAAGGCTGATGCCGTT
TTGTTAGGTGCTGTGGGTGGTCCTAAATGGGGTACCGGTAGTGTTAGACCTGAACAAGGTTTACTAAAAA
TCCGTAAAGAACTTCAATTGTACGCCAACTTAAGACCATGTAACTTTGCATCCGACTCTCTTTTAGACTT
ATCTCCAATCAAGCCACAATTTGCTAAAGGTACTGACTTCGTTGTTGTCAGAGAATTAGTGGGAGGTATT
TACTTTGGTAAGAGAAAGGAAGACGATGGTGATGGTGTCGCTTGGGATAGTGAACAATACACCGTTCCAG
AAGTGCAAAGAATCACAAGAATGGCCGCTTTCATGGCCCTACAACATGAGCCACCATTGCCTATTTGGTC
CTTGGATAAAGCTAATGTTTTGGCCTCTTCAAGATTATGGAGAAAAACTGTGGAGGAAACCATCAAGAAC
GAATTCCCTACATTGAAGGTTCAACATCAATTGATTGATTCTGCCGCCATGATCCTAGTTAAGAACCCAA
CCCACCTAAATGGTATTATAATCACCAGCAACATGTTTGGTGATATCATCTCCGATGAAGCCTCCGTTAT
CCCAGGTTCCTTGGGTTTGTTGCCATCTGCGTCCTTGGCCTCTTTGCCAGACAAGAACACCGCATTTGGT
TTGTACGAACCATGCCACGGTTCTGCTCCAGATTTGCCAAAGAATAAGGTCAACCCTATCGCCACTATCT
TGTCTGCTGCAATGATGTTGAAATTGTCATTGAACTTGCCTGAAGAAGGTAAGGCCATTGAAGATGCAGT
TAAAAAGGTTTTGGATGCAGGTATCAGAACTGGTGATTTAGGTGGTTCCAACAGTACCACCGAAGTCGGT
GATGCTGTCGCCGAAGAAGTTAAGAAAATCCTTGCTTAAAAAGATTCTCTTTTTTTATGATATTTGTACA
TAAACTTTATAAATGAAATTCATAATAGAAACGACACGAAATTACAAAATGGAATATGTTCATAGGGTAG
ACGAAACTATATACGCAATCTACATACATTTATCAAGAAGGAGAAAAAGGAGGATGTAAAGGAATACAGG
TAAGCAAATTGATACTAATGGCTCAACGTGATAAGGAAAAAGAATTGCACTTTAACATTAATATTGACAA
GGAGGAGGGCACCACACAAAAAGTTAGGTGTAACAGAAAATCATGAAACTATGATTCCTAATTTATATAT
TGGAGGATTTTCTCTAAAAAAAAAAAAATACAACAAATAAAAAACACTCAATGACCTGACCATTTGATGG
AGTTTAAGTCAATACCTTCTTGAACCATTTCCCATAATGGTGAAAGTTCCCTCAAGAATTTTACTCTGTC
AGAAACGGCCTTAACGACGTAGTCGATATGGTGCACTCTCAGTACAATCTGCTCTGATGCCGCATAGTTA
AGCCAGCCCCGACACCCGCCAACACCCGCTGACGCGCCCTGACGGGCTTGTCTGCTCCCGGCATCCGCTT
ACAGACAAGCTGTGACCGTCTCCGGGAGCTGCATGTGTCAGAGGTTTTCACCGTCATCACCGAAACGCGC
GA
Features (pLannotate 1.2.2; 27 found; start..end, strand, type, name):
     70..573     -  misc_feature   CEN/ARS: S. cerevisiae CEN6 centromere fused to an autonomously replicating sequence
    610..714     +  promoter       AmpR promoter: bla
    715..1575    +  CDS            AmpR: β-lactamase; bla; confers resistance to ampicillin, carbenicillin, and related antibiotics
   1746..2334    +  rep_origin     ori: high-copy-number ColE1/pMB1/pBR322/pUC origin of replication
   2517..2609    +  CDS            lacI (fragment): lac repressor; lacI; The lac repressor binds to the lac operator to inhibit transcription in E. coli. This inhibition can be relieved by adding lactose or isopropyl-β-D-thiogalactopyranoside (IPTG).
   2622..2643    +  protein_bind   CAP binding site: CAP binding activates transcription in the presence of cAMP. E. coli catabolite activator protein
   2658..2688    +  promoter       lac promoter: promoter for the E. coli lac operon
   2696..2712    +  protein_bind   lac operator: The lac repressor binds to the lac operator to inhibit transcription in E. coli. This inhibition can be relieved by adding lactose or isopropyl-β-D-thiogalactopyranoside (IPTG). lac repressor encoded by lacI
   2757..2775    +  promoter       T3 promoter: promoter for bacteriophage T3 RNA polymerase
   2799..3240    +  promoter       GAL1 promoter: S. cerevisiae GAL1; inducible promoter, regulated by Gal4
   3255..3275    +  misc_feature   MCS (fragment): pBluescript multiple cloning site
   3279..3303    +  protein_bind   attB1: mutant version of attB; recombination site for the Gateway® BP reaction BP Clonase™
   3309..3325    +  CDS            TEV site (fragment): tobacco etch virus (TEV) protease recognition and cleavage site
   3498..3608    +  CDS            cpc-1 (fragment): CPC1_NEUCR - Experimental evidence at protein level: Swiss-Prot protein existence level 1. In N.crassa grown under amino acid starvation conditions, this protein is required for increasing the transcription of the genes coding for many amino acid biosynthetic pathways enzymes. This transcription factor binds and recognize the DNA sequence: 5'-TGACTC- 3'. From Neurospora crassa (strain ATCC 24698 / 74-OR23-1A / CBS 708.71 / DSM 1257 / FGSC 987).
   3673..3697    -  protein_bind   attB2: mutant version of attB; recombination site for the Gateway® BP reaction BP Clonase™
   3701..3726    +  misc_feature   MCS (fragment): pBluescript multiple cloning site
   3731..3978    +  terminator     CYC1 terminator: S. cerevisiae CYC1; transcription terminator for CYC1
   3997..4015    -  promoter       T7 promoter: promoter for bacteriophage T7 RNA polymerase
   4023..4178    +  CDS            lacZα (fragment): LacZα fragment of β-galactosidase; lacZ fragment
   4182..4610    +  rep_origin     f1 ori (sequence partly withheld): f1 bacteriophage origin of replication; arrow indicates direction of (+) strand synthesis
   4638..4690    -  misc_feature   bom (fragment): basis of mobility region from pBR322
   4721..4798    +  CDS            YO192_YEAST (fragment): Experimental evidence at protein level: Swiss-Prot protein existence level 1. From Saccharomyces cerevisiae (strain ATCC 204508 / S288c) (Baker's yeast).
   4938..5345    +  promoter       LEU2 promoter: S. cerevisiae LEU2
   5346..6440    +  CDS            LEU2: 3-isopropylmalate dehydrogenase, required for leucine biosynthesis; S. cerevisiae LEU2; yeast auxotrophic marker
   6802..6918    -  CDS            NFS1 (fragment): NFS1_YEAST - Also known as SPL1 From Saccharomyces cerevisiae (strain ATCC 204508 / S288c) (Baker's yeast).
   6917..6967    -  misc_feature   bom (fragment): basis of mobility region from pBR322
   7069..1       -  CDS            rop (fragment) (across the origin): Rop protein, which maintains plasmids at low copy number; rop
