[The description below was written by a language model from this plasmid's Addgene catalogue record and pLannotate feature annotations shown in this document.]
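Description:
pAG415Gal_Gcn4 ILVtoAS is a yeast expression shuttle plasmid of about 7.1 kb, built by Gateway cloning into the pAG415Gal-ccdB destination vector. In Saccharomyces cerevisiae it is maintained as a centromeric plasmid through a CEN6/ARS element, which normally gives stable, low-copy inheritance. It is selected through the LEU2 marker, expressed from its own promoter, which complements leucine auxotrophy. In E. coli it replicates from a high-copy ColE1/pUC-type origin and is selected with ampicillin via the β-lactamase gene. An f1 origin, T3 and T7 promoters, and lac promoter/lacZα remnants are carried over from the pBluescript-derived backbone and play no part in yeast expression.

The expression cassette consists of the Gal4-regulated GAL1 promoter, the insert flanked by attB1 and attB2 recombination scars, and the CYC1 transcription terminator. Expression is therefore switched on by galactose. The insert encodes a variant of the budding yeast transcription factor Gcn4 with six hydrophobic residues replaced by small polar or small aliphatic ones (L123S, I128S, V130A, V135A, L137S, I142S). A TEV protease cleavage site sits at its N terminus, just downstream of attB1. The attB-flanked region spans only about 400 bp, which suggests a partial rather than full-length Gcn4 coding sequence, although the record does not state this. The automated annotation marks part of the insert as a fragment of Neurospora cpc-1, which is the Gcn4 homologue, so this reflects sequence similarity rather than a separate gene.

According to the record, the plasmid is used for galactose-induced expression of this Gcn4 mutant in yeast. The associated study examines the roles of condensates and soluble complexes in transcription factor function.
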