Addgene plasmid #232959: pAG415Gal_Gcn4 ILVtoAS
Purpose: Galactose iduced expression of Gcn4 ILVtoAS in yeast
Depositing lab: Aseem Ansari & Tanja Mittag. Depositing organization: St. Jude Children's Research Hospital. Publication: Reconciling competing models on the roles of condensates and soluble complexes in transcription factor function. Bremer A, Lang WH, Kempen RP, Sweta K, Taylor AB, Borgia MB, Ansari AZ, Mittag T. bioRxiv [Preprint]. 2024 Nov 22:2024.11.21.624739. doi: 10.1101/2024.11.21.624739. PubMed 39605529.
Backbone
  Vector backbone: pAG415Gal-ccdB
  Backbone manufacturer: Susan Lindquist (Addgene #14145)
  Vector type: Yeast Expression
  Selectable markers: LEU2
Growth in bacteria
  Bacterial resistance: Ampicillin, 100 μg/mL
  Growth temperature: 37°C
  Growth strain: DH5alpha
  Copy number: High Copy
Gene/Insert
  Gene/Insert name: Gcn4 ILVtoAS
  Species: S. cerevisiae (budding yeast)
  Mutation: L123S, I128S, V130A, V135A, L137S, I142S
  Promoter: Gal1
  Tag / fusion protein: TEV cleavage site (N terminal on insert)
  Cloning method: Gateway Cloning
Terms and licenses: Academic/Nonprofit Terms; Industry Terms: Not Available to Industry
Depositor comments: Please visit https://doi.org/10.1101/2024.11.21.624739 for bioRxiv preprint.
How to cite: pAG415Gal_Gcn4 ILVtoAS was a gift from Aseem Ansari & Tanja Mittag (Addgene plasmid # 232959 ; http://n2t.net/addgene:232959 ; RRID:Addgene_232959)
